Addgene plasmid #198135: pCI_mini-mAgrin-mSA-Myc-His
Purpose: Express mini-Agrin in mammalian cells
Depositing lab: Jeffrey Miner. Depositing organization: Washington University in Saint Louis.
Backbone
  Vector backbone: pCI
  Backbone manufacturer: Promega
  Vector type: Mammalian Expression
  Selectable markers: Hygromycin
Growth in bacteria
  Bacterial resistance: Ampicillin, 100 μg/mL
  Growth temperature: 37°C
  Growth strain: DH5alpha
  Copy number: High Copy
Gene/Insert
  Gene/Insert name: mini-Agrin
  Species: M. musculus (mouse)
  Entrez Gene: Agrn (a.k.a. Agrin, nmf380)
  Promoter: CMV, beta-globin/IgG chimeric intron
  Tag / fusion protein: mSA, Myc-His (C terminal on insert)
  Cloning method: Gibson Cloning
Terms and licenses: Academic/Nonprofit Terms; Industry Terms: Not Available to Industry
How to cite: pCI_mini-mAgrin-mSA-Myc-His was a gift from Jeffrey Miner (Addgene plasmid # 198135 ; http://n2t.net/addgene:198135 ; RRID:Addgene_198135)
