[The description below was written by a language model from this plasmid's Addgene catalogue record and pLannotate feature annotations shown in this document.]
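Description:
pCI_mini-mAgrin-mSA-Myc-His is a mammalian expression plasmid of about 9.6 kb built on the Promega pCI backbone and designed to produce a tagged mouse mini-Agrin in cultured mammalian cells. It is propagated in E. coli as a high-copy plasmid through a ColE1/pUC-type origin with ampicillin selection (AmpR under its own bla promoter). A ColE1 cer site is also annotated, which helps resolve plasmid multimers into monomers. For selection in mammalian cells it carries a hygromycin phosphotransferase (hph) cassette driven by the SV40 enhancer/early promoter and ended by a synthetic poly(A) signal.

The expression unit uses the human CMV immediate-early enhancer and promoter followed by the β-globin/immunoglobulin chimeric intron typical of pCI, which promotes splicing and mRNA accumulation. A T7 promoter lies just upstream of the insert. The annotation identifies a mouse Agrn fragment of roughly 2.1 kb. About 850 nt between the T7 promoter and this fragment is unannotated, and the record does not define which agrin domains make up the miniaturised protein. The agrin sequence is fused at its C terminus to mSA, a monomeric streptavidin/rhizavidin hybrid that binds biotin, followed by a TEV protease cleavage site and five tandem Myc epitopes. The catalogue entry also lists a His tag, although the feature table does not call one. A WPRE downstream of the coding region enhances transcript stability and expression, and an SV40 poly(A) signal is annotated nearby, on the reverse strand. The remaining small fragments appear to be backbone remnants. The tags are suited to detection, purification and coupling to biotinylated partners, but the record states only mammalian expression as the purpose.
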