Features (pLannotate 1.2.2; 27 found; start..end, strand, type, name):
     31..314     +  misc_feature   cer region: ColE1-derived recombination site that helps to maintain plasmids as monomers
    507..884     +  enhancer       CMV enhancer: human cytomegalovirus immediate early enhancer
    886..1085    +  promoter       CMV promoter: human cytomegalovirus (CMV) immediate early promoter
   1224..1356    +  intron         chimeric intron: chimera between introns from human β-globin and immunoglobulin heavy chain genes
   1400..1418    +  promoter       T7 promoter: promoter for bacteriophage T7 RNA polymerase
   2263..4413    +  CDS            Agrn (fragment): AGRIN_MOUSE - Also known as Agrin. Experimental evidence at protein level: Swiss-Prot protein existence level 1. [Agrin C-terminal 22 kDa fragment]: this released fragment is important for agrin signaling and to exert a maximal dendritic filopodia-inducing effect. All 'z' splice variants (z+) of this fragment also show an increase in the number of filopodia. From Mus musculus (Mouse).
   4414..4755    +  CDS            mSA: monomeric streptavidin/rhizavidin hybrid (Lim et al., 2013)
   4756..4776    +  CDS            TEV site: tobacco etch virus (TEV) protease recognition and cleavage site
   4801..4830    +  CDS            Myc: Myc (human c-Myc proto-oncogene) epitope tag
   4840..4869    +  CDS            Myc: Myc (human c-Myc proto-oncogene) epitope tag
   4879..4908    +  CDS            Myc: Myc (human c-Myc proto-oncogene) epitope tag
   4918..4947    +  CDS            Myc: Myc (human c-Myc proto-oncogene) epitope tag
   4957..4986    +  CDS            Myc: Myc (human c-Myc proto-oncogene) epitope tag
   5068..5656    +  misc_feature   WPRE: woodchuck hepatitis virus posttranscriptional regulatory element
   5701..5750    +  CDS            SET1 (fragment): solubility-enhancement tag derived from T7 phage gene 10B
   5758..5777    +  terminator     T7 terminator (fragment): transcription terminator for bacteriophage T7 RNA polymerase
   5799..5920    -  polyA_signal   SV40 poly(A) signal: SV40 polyadenylation signal
   5943..6011    -  CDS            large T antigen (fragment): large T antigen from SV40 (simian virus 40)
   6016..6048    +  rep_origin     M13 ori (fragment): M13 bacteriophage origin of replication; arrow indicates direction of (+) strand synthesis
   6049..6100    -  misc_feature   bom (fragment): basis of mobility region from pBR322
   6165..6522    +  promoter       SV40 promoter: SV40 enhancer and early promoter
   6553..7575    +  CDS            hph: KHYB_ECOLX - Experimental evidence at protein level: Swiss-Prot protein existence level 1. The aminoglycoside phosphotransferases achieve inactivation of their antibiotic substrates by phosphorylation. Only phosphorylates hygromycin and closely related compounds such as demethyl analogs and destomycin. From Escherichia coli.
   7614..7662    +  polyA_signal   poly(A) signal: synthetic polyadenylation signal
   7683..7775    -  CDS            tnpA (fragment): TN5P_ECOLX - Also known as tnp. Experimental evidence at protein level: Swiss-Prot protein existence level 1. Mediates transposition of transposon Tn5 by a 'cut and paste' mechanism. First, the monomeric transposase binds the 19 bp inverted DNA repeats flanking the transposon. Then, dimerization of the DNA- bound transposase creates a synaptic DNA complex. After nicking of the first DNA strand, excision of the transposon proceeds through a series of intermediates. The transposase then mediates the insertion of the transposon at a new site by strand transfer. The activity of the wild- type tran
   7818..7922    +  promoter       AmpR promoter: bla
   7923..8783    +  CDS            AmpR: β-lactamase; bla; confers resistance to ampicillin, carbenicillin, and related antibiotics
   8941..9529    -  rep_origin     ori: high-copy-number ColE1/pMB1/pBR322/pUC origin of replication
>Addgene plasmid #198135 | pCI_mini-mAgrin-mSA-Myc-His | addgene full sequence | sequence record 393454 | Addgene NGS Result
AAAGGATCTTCACCTAGATCCTTTTATAGTCCGGAAATACAGGAACGCACGCTGGATGGCCCTTCGCTGG
GATGGTGAAACCATGAAAAATGGCAGCTTCAGTGGATTAAGTGGGGGTAATGTGGCCTGTACCCTCTGGT
TGCATAGGTATTCATACGGTTAAAATTTATCAGGCGCGATTGCGGCAGTTTTTCGGGTGGTTTGTTGCCA
TTTTTACCTGTCTGCTGCCGTGATCGCGCTGAACGCGTTTTAGCGGTGCGTACAATTAAGGGATTATGGT
AAATCCACTTACTGTCTGCCCTCGTAGCCATCGAGATAAACCGCAGTACTCCGGCCACGATGCGTCCGGC
GTAGAGGATCGAGATCTTCAATATTGGCCATTAGCCATATTATTCATTGGTTATATAGCATAAATCAATA
TTGGCTATTGGCCATTGCATACGTTGTATCTATATCATAATATGTACATTTATATTGGCTCATGTCCAAT
ATGACCGCCATGTTGGCATTGATTATTGACTAGTTATTAATAGTAATCAATTACGGGGTCATTAGTTCAT
AGCCCATATATGGAGTTCCGCGTTACATAACTTACGGTAAATGGCCCGCCTGGCTGACCGCCCAACGACC
CCCGCCCATTGACGTCAATAATGACGTATGTTCCCATAGTAACGCCAATAGGGACTTTCCATTGACGTCA
ATGGGTGGAGTATTTACGGTAAACTGCCCACTTGGCAGTACATCAAGTGTATCATATGCCAAGTCCGCCC
CCTATTGACGTCAATGACGGTAAATGGCCCGCCTGGCATTATGCCCAGTACATGACCTTACGGGACTTTC
CTACTTGGCAGTACATCTACGTATTAGTCATCGCTATTACCATGGTGATGCGGTTTTGGCAGTACACCAA
TGGGCGTGGATAGCGGTTTGACTCACGGGGATTTCCAAGTCTCCACCCCATTGACGTCAATGGGAGTTTG
TTTTGGCACCAAAATCAACGGGACTTTCCAAAATGTCGTAATAACCCCGCCCCGTTGACGCAAATGGGCG
GTAGGCGTGTACGGTGGGAGGTCTATATAAGCAGAGCTGGTTTAGTGAACCGTCAGATCACTAGAAGCTT
TATTGCGGTAGTTTATCACAGTTAAATTGCTAACGCAGTCAGTGCTTCTGACACAACAGTCTCGAACTTA
AGCTGCAGAAGTTGGTCGTGAGGCACTGGGCAGGTAAGTATCAAGGTTACAAGACAGGTTTAAGGAGACC
AATAGAAACTGGGCTTGTCGAGACAGAGAAGACTCTTGCGTTTCTGATAGGCACCTATTGGTCTTACTGA
CATCCACTTTGCCTTTCTCTCCACAGGTGTCCACTCCCAGTTCAATTACAGCTCTTAAGGCTAGAGTATT
AATACGACTCACTATAGGGCTAGCAAAGCGATCGCCGAACTCACCTATCTCCCCAACACCTAATAACATT
CAATCACTCTTTCCACTAACCACCTATCTACATCACCACCCACCAGCCGCCACCATGGTCCGCCCGCGGC
TGAGCTTCCCGGCCCCGCTGCTGCCGCTGCTGCTGCTCCTGGCGGCGGCCGCGCCAGCCGTGCCGGGCGC
CAGCGGGACGTGCCCGGAGCGCGCCTTGGAGCGGCGCGAGGAGGAGGCGAACGTGGTGCTCACCGGCACA
GTGGAGGAGATCCTCAACGTGGACCCGGTGCAGCACACCTACTCCTGCAAGGTTCGAGTGTGGCGGTACT
TGAAAGGCAAAGATGTGGTGGCCCAAGAGAGCCTGCTGGATGGTGGCAACAAGGTGGTAATTGGTGGCTT
TGGAGACCCCCTCATCTGCGACAACCAGGTGTCCACCGGGGACACTAGAATCTTCTTTGTGAACCCAGCA
CCACCCTACCTGTGGCCAGCCCACAAGAATGAGTTGATGCTCAACTCCAGCCTTATGCGGATCACTTTGC
GGAACCTGGAAGAGGTGGAGTTCTGTGTAGAAGACAAACCTGGGATCCACTTCACAGCAGCGCCTTCTAT
GCCTCCTGATGTGTGCAGGGGAATGTTATGTGGCTTTGGTGCTGTGTGTGAACCTAGTGTTGAGGATCCA
GGCCGGGCCTCCTGTGTGTGCAAGAAGAATGTCTGCCCTGCTATGGTAGCTCCTGTGTGTGGCTCAGATG
CTTCCACCTATAGCAACGAGTGTGAGCTACAGCGTGCACAGTGCAACCAGCAACGGCGCATCCGCCTACT
CCGCCAAGGGCCATGTGGCTCTCCCCCAAAGTCCTGTGATTCCCAGCCTTGCCTCCACGGAGGTACCTGC
CAGGACCTGGATTCTGGCAAGGGTTTCAGCTGCAGCTGTACTGCAGGCAGGGCTGGCACTGTCTGTGAGA
AAGTGCAACTCCCCTCTGTGCCAGCTTTTAAGGGCCACTCCTTCTTGGCCTTCCCCACCCTCCGAGCCTA
CCACACGCTGCGTCTGGCACTAGAATTCCGGGCGCTGGAGACAGAGGGACTGCTGCTCTACAATGGCAAT
GCACGTGGCAAAGATTTCCTGGCTCTGGCTCTGTTGGATGGTCATGTACAGTTCAGGTTCGACACGGGCT
CAGGGCCGGCGGTGCTAACAAGCTTAGTGCCAGTGGAACCGGGACGGTGGCACCGCCTCGAGTTGTCACG
GCATTGGCGGCAGGGCACACTTTCTGTGGATGGCGAGGCTCCTGTTGTAGGTGAAAGTCCCAGTGGGACT
GATGGCCTCAACTTGGACACGAAGCTCTATGTGGGTGGTCTCCCAGAAGAACAAGTTGCCACGGTGCTTG
ATCGGACCTCTGTGGGCATCGGCCTGAAAGGATGCATTCGTATGTTGGACATCAACAACCAGCAGCTGGA
GCTGAGCGATTGGCAGAGGGCTGTGGTTCAAAGCTCTGGTGTGGGGGAATGCGGAGACCATCCCTGCTCA
CCTAACCCCTGCCATGGCGGGGCCCTCTGCCAGGCCCTGGAGGCTGGCGTGTTCCTCTGTCAGTGTCCAC
CTGGCCGCTTTGGCCCAACTTGTGCAGATGAAAAGAACCCCTGCCAACCGAACCCCTGCCACGGGTCAGC
CCCCTGCCATGTGCTTTCCAGGGGTGGGGCCAAGTGTGTGTGCCCCCTGGGACGCAGTGGTTCCTTCTGT
GAGACAGTCCTGGAGAATGCTGGCTCCCGGCCCTTCCTGGCTGACTTTAATGGCTTCTCCTACCTGGAAC
TGAAAGGCTTGCACACCTTCGAGAGAGACCTAGGGGAGAAGATGGCGCTGGAGATGGTGTTCTTGGCTCG
TGGGCCCAGTGGCTTACTCCTCTACAATGGGCAGAAGACGGATGGCAAGGGGGACTTTGTATCCCTGGCC
CTGCATAACCGGCACCTAGAGTTCCGCTATGACCTTGGCAAGGGGGCTGCAATCATCAGGAGCAAAGAGC
CCATAGCCCTGGGCACCTGGGTTAGGGTATTCCTGGAACGAAATGGCCGCAAGGGTGCCCTTCAAGTGGG
TGATGGGCCCCGTGTGCTAGGGGAATCTCCGGTCCCGCACACCATGCTCAACCTCAAGGAGCCCCTCTAT
GTGGGGGGAGCTCCTGACTTCAGCAAGCTGGCTCGGGGCGCTGCAGTGGCCTCCGGCTTTGATGGTGCCA
TCCAGCTGGTGTCTCTAAGAGGCCATCAGCTGCTGACTCAGGAGCATGTGTTGCGGGCAGTAGATGTAGC
GCCTTTTGCAGGCCACCCTTGTACCCAGGCCGTGGACAACCCCTGCCTTAATGGGGGCTCCTGTATCCCG
AGGGAAGCCACTTATGAGTGCCTGTGTCCTGGGGGCTTCTCTGGGCTGCACTGCGAGAAGGGGATAGTTG
AGAAGTCAGTGGGGGACCTAGAAACACTGGCCTTTGATGGGCGGACCTACATCGAGTACCTCAATGCTGT
GACTGAGAGTGAGAAAGCGCTGCAGAGCAACCACTTTGAGCTGAGCTTACGCACTGAGGCCACGCAGGGG
CTGGTGCTGTGGATTGGAAAGGTTGGAGAACGTGCAGACTACATGGCTCTGGCCATTGTGGATGGGCACC
TACAACTGAGCTATGACCTAGGCTCCCAGCCAGTTGTGCTGCGCTCCACTGTGAAGGTCAACACCAACCG
CTGGCTTCGAGTCAGGGCTCACAGGGAGCACAGGGAAGGTTCCCTTCAGGTGGGCAATGAAGCCCCTGTG
ACTGGCTCTTCCCCGCTGGGTGCCACACAATTGGACACAGATGGAGCCCTGTGGCTTGGAGGCCTACAGA
AGCTTCCTGTGGGGCAGGCTCTCCCCAAGGCCTATGGCACGGGTTTTGTGGGCTGTCTGCGGGACGTGGT
AGTGGGCCATCGCCAGCTGCATCTGCTGGAGGACGCTGTCACCAAACCAGAGCTAAGACCCTGCCCCACT
CTCGCGGAAGCGGGTATCACCGGCACGTGGTACAACCAGTCTGGTTCTACCTTCACCGTTACCGCGGGTG
CGGACGGTAACCTGACCGGTCAGTACGAAAACCGTGCGCAGGGCACTGGTTGCCAGAACTCTCCGTACAC
CCTGACCGGTCGTTACAACGGTACCAAACTGGAATGGCGTGTTGAATGGAACAACTCTACCGAAAACTGC
CACTCTCGTACCGAATGGCGTGGTCAGTACCAGGGTGGTGCGGAAGCGCGTATCAACACCCAGTGGAACC
TGACCTACGAAGGTGGTTCTGGTCCGGCGACCGAACAGGGTCAGGACACCTTCACCAAAGTTAAAGAGGA
TCTGTACTTTCAGAGCATCGATGGAAGTGGTAAAGCTATGGAGCAAAAGCTCATTTCTGAAGAGGACTTG
AATGAAATGGAGCAAAAGCTCATTTCTGAAGAGGACTTGAATGAAATGGAGCAAAAGCTCATTTCTGAAG
AGGACTTGAATGAAATGGAGCAAAAGCTCATTTCTGAAGAGGACTTGAATGAAATGGAGCAAAAGCTCAT
TTCTGAAGAGGACTTGAATGAAATGGAGAGCTTGGGCGACCTCCATCATCACCATCACCACTAGGGGATA
TCAGCTGAATTCTAGAAATTCATCGACAATCAACCTCTGGATTACAAAATTTGTGAAAGATTGACTGGTA
TTCTTAACTATGTTGCTCCTTTTACGCTATGTGGATACGCTGCTTTAATGCCTTTGTATCATGCTATTGC
TTCCCGTATGGCTTTCATTTTCTCCTCCTTGTATAAATCCTGGTTGCTGTCTCTTTATGAGGAGTTGTGG
CCCGTTGTCAGGCAACGTGGCGTGGTGTGCACTGTGTTTGCTGACGCAACCCCCACTGGTTGGGGCATTG
CCACCACCTGTCAGCTCCTTTCCGGGACTTTCGCTTTCCCCCTCCCTATTGCCACGGCGGAACTCATCGC
CGCCTGCCTTGCCCGCTGCTGGACAGGGGCTCGGCTGTTGGGCACTGACAATTCCGTGGTGTTGTCGGGG
AAGCTGACGTCCTTTCCATGGCTGCTCGCCTGTGTTGCCACCTGGATTCTGCGCGGGACGTCCTTCTGCT
ACGTCCCTTCGGCCCTCAATCCAGCGGACCTTCCTTCCCGCGGCCTGCTGCCGGCTCTGCGGCCTCTTCC
GCGTCTTCGCCTTCGCCCTCAGACGAGTCGGATCTCCCTTTGGGCCGCCTCCCCGCCCAGGTTCCTTGGG
CCGCGACTCTAGGGCATGCAAGCTGATCCGGCTGCTAACAAAGCCCGAAAGGAAGCTGAGTTGGCTGCTG
CCACCGCTGAGCAATAACTAGCATAACCCCTTGGGGCGGCCGCTTCGAGCAGACATGATAAGATACATTG
ATGAGTTTGGACAAACCACAACTAGAATGCAGTGAAAAAAATGCTTTATTTGTGAAATTTGTGATGCTAT
TGCTTTATTTGTAACCATTATAAGCTGCAATAAACAAGTTAACAACAACAATTGCATTCATTTTATGTTT
CAGGTTCAGGGGGAGATGTGGGAGGTTTTTTTAAGCAAGTAAAACCTCTACAAATGTGGTAAAATCGAAT
TTTAACAAAATATTAACGCTTACAATTTCCTGATGCGGTATTTTCTCCTTACGCATCTGTGCGGTATTTC
ACACCGCATACGCGGATCTGCGCAGCACCATGGCCTGAAATAACCTCTGAAAGAGGAACTTGGTTAGGTA
CCTTCTGAGGCGGAAAGAACCAGCTGTGGAATGTGTGTCAGTTAGGGTGTGGAAAGTCCCCAGGCTCCCC
AGCAGGCAGAAGTATGCAAAGCATGCATCTCAATTAGTCAGCAACCAGGTGTGGAAAGTCCCCAGGCTCC
CCAGCAGGCAGAAGTATGCAAAGCATGCATCTCAATTAGTCAGCAACCATAGTCCCGCCCCTAACTCCGC
CCATCCCGCCCCTAACTCCGCCCAGTTCCGCCCATTCTCCGCCCCATGGCTGACTAATTTTTTTTATTTA
TGCAGAGGCCGAGGCCGCCTCGGCCTCTGAGCTATTCCAGAAGTAGTGAGGAGGCTTTTTTGGAGGCCTA
GGCTTTTGCAAAAAGCTCGATTCTTCTGACACTAGCGCCACCATGAAGAAGCCCGAACTCACCGCTACCA
GCGTTGAAAAATTTCTCATCGAGAAGTTCGACAGTGTGAGCGACCTGATGCAGTTGTCGGAGGGCGAAGA
GAGCCGAGCCTTCAGCTTCGATGTCGGCGGACGCGGCTATGTACTGCGGGTGAATAGCTGCGCTGATGGC
TTCTACAAAGACCGCTACGTGTACCGCCACTTCGCCAGCGCTGCACTACCCATCCCCGAAGTGTTGGACA
TCGGCGAGTTCAGCGAGAGCCTGACATACTGCATCAGTAGACGCGCCCAAGGCGTTACTCTCCAAGACCT
CCCCGAAACAGAGCTGCCTGCTGTGTTACAGCCTGTCGCCGAAGCTATGGATGCTATTGCCGCCGCCGAC
CTCAGTCAAACCAGCGGCTTCGGCCCATTCGGGCCCCAAGGCATCGGCCAGTACACAACCTGGCGGGATT
TCATTTGCGCCATTGCTGATCCCCATGTCTACCACTGGCAGACCGTGATGGACGACACCGTGTCCGCCAG
CGTAGCTCAAGCCCTGGACGAACTGATGCTGTGGGCCGAAGACTGTCCCGAGGTGCGCCACCTCGTCCAT
GCCGACTTCGGCAGCAACAACGTCCTGACCGACAACGGCCGCATCACCGCCGTAATCGACTGGTCCGAAG
CTATGTTCGGGGACAGTCAGTACGAGGTGGCCAACATCTTCTTCTGGCGGCCCTGGCTGGCTTGCATGGA
GCAGCAGACTCGCTACTTCGAGCGCCGGCATCCCGAGCTGGCCGGCAGCCCTCGTCTGCGAGCCTACATG
CTGCGCATCGGCCTGGATCAGCTCTACCAGAGCCTCGTGGACGGCAACTTCGACGATGCTGCCTGGGCTC
AAGGCCGCTGCGATGCCATCGTCCGCAGCGGGGCCGGCACCGTCGGTCGCACACAAATCGCTCGCCGGAG
CGCAGCCGTATGGACCGACGGCTGCGTCGAGGTGCTGGCCGACAGCGGCAACCGCCGGCCCAGTACACGA
CCGCGCGCTAAGGAGGTAGGTCGAGTTTAGACTCTAGCCATCACGATGGCCGCAATAAAATATCTTTATT
TTCATTACATCTGTGTGTTGGTTTTTTGTGTGAATCGATAGCGATAAGGATCCTCTTTGCGCTTGCGTTT
TCCCTTGTCCAGATAGCCCAGTAGCTGACATTCATCCGGGGTCAGCACCGTTTCTGCGGACTGGCTTTCT
ACGTAATGGTTTCTTAGACGTCAGGTGGCACTTTTCGGGGAAATGTGCGCGGAACCCCTATTTGTTTATT
TTTCTAAATACATTCAAATATGTATCCGCTCATGAGACAATAACCCTGATAAATGCTTCAATAATATTGA
AAAAGGAAGAGTATGAGTATTCAACATTTCCGTGTCGCCCTTATTCCCTTTTTTGCGGCATTTTGCCTTC
CTGTTTTTGCTCACCCAGAAACGCTGGTGAAAGTAAAAGATGCTGAAGATCAGTTGGGTGCACGAGTGGG
TTACATCGAACTGGATCTCAACAGCGGTAAGATCCTTGAGAGTTTTCGCCCCGAAGAACGTTTTCCAATG
ATGAGCACTTTCAAAGTTCTGCTATGTGGCGCGGTATTATCCCGTATTGACGCCGGGCAAGAGCAACTCG
GTCGCCGCATACACTATTCTCAGAATGACTTGGTTGAGTACTCACCAGTCACAGAAAAGCATCTTACGGA
TGGCATGACAGTAAGAGAATTATGCAGTGCTGCCATAACCATGAGTGATAACACTGCGGCCAACTTACTT
CTGACAACTATCGGAGGACCGAAGGAGCTAACCGCTTTTTTGCACAACATGGGGGATCATGTAACTCGCC
TTGATCGTTGGGAACCGGAGCTGAATGAAGCCATACCAAACGACGAGCGTGACACCACGATGCCTGTAGC
AATGGCAACAACGTTGCGCAAACTATTAACTGGCGAACTACTTACTCTAGCTTCCCGGCAACAATTAATA
GACTGGATGGAGGCGGATAAAGTTGCAGGACCACTTCTGCGCTCGGCCCTTCCGGCTGGCTGGTTTATTG
CTGATAAATCTGGAGCCGGTGAGCGTGGGTCTCGCGGTATCATTGCAGCACTGGGGCCAGATGGTAAGCC
CTCCCGTATCGTAGTTATCTACACGACGGGGAGTCAGGCAACTATGGATGAACGAAATAGACAGATCGCT
GAGATAGGTGCCTCACTGATTAAGCATTGGTAATTCGAAATGACCGACCAAGCGACGCCCAACCGGTATC
AGCTCACTCAAAGGCGGTAATACGGTTATCCACAGAATCAGGGGATAACGCAGGAAAGAACATGTGAGCA
AAAGGCCAGCAAAAGGCCAGGAACCGTAAAAAGGCCGCGTTGCTGGCGTTTTTCCATAGGCTCCGCCCCC
CTGACGAGCATCACAAAAATCGACGCTCAAGTCAGAGGTGGCGAAACCCGACAGGACTATAAAGATACCA
GGCGTTTCCCCCTGGAAGCTCCCTCGTGCGCTCTCCTGTTCCGACCCTGCCGCTTACCGGATACCTGTCC
GCCTTTCTCCCTTCGGGAAGCGTGGCGCTTTCTCATAGCTCACGCTGTAGGTATCTCAGTTCGGTGTAGG
TCGTTCGCTCCAAGCTGGGCTGTGTGCACGAACCCCCCGTTCAGCCCGACCGCTGCGCCTTATCCGGTAA
CTATCGTCTTGAGTCCAACCCGGTAAGACACGACTTATCGCCACTGGCAGCAGCCACTGGTAACAGGATT
AGCAGAGCGAGGTATGTAGGCGGTGCTACAGAGTTCTTGAAGTGGTGGCCTAACTACGGCTACACTAGAA
GGACAGTATTTGGTATCTGCGCTCTGCTGAAGCCAGTTACCTTCGGAAAAAGAGTTGGTAGCTCTTGATC
CGGCAAACAAACCACCGCTGGTAGCGGTGGTTTTTTTGTTTGCAAGCAGCAGATTACGCGCAGAAAAAAA
GGATTTCAAGAAGATCCTTTGATCTTTTCTACGGGGTCTGACGCTCAGTGGAACGAAAACTCACGTTAAG
GGATTTTGGTCATGAGATTATCAA
